Addgene plasmid #226728: P30.pA.NGFR-mSrtA.mCMV.hPGK.GFP.wpre
Purpose: (Empty Backbone) backbone vector, GFP expression
Depositing lab: Ferdinando Pucci. Depositing organization: Oregon Health & Science University. Publication: Cell Surface Labeling by Engineered Extracellular Vesicles. Hamilton N, Claudio NM, Armstrong RJ, Pucci F. Adv Biosyst. 2020 Dec;4(12):e2000007. doi: 10.1002/adbi.202000007. Epub 2020 May 10. PubMed 32390342.
Backbone
  Vector backbone: backbone
  Vector type: Mammalian Expression
Growth in bacteria
  Bacterial resistance: Ampicillin, 100 μg/mL
  Growth temperature: 37°C
  Growth strain: NEB Stable
  Copy number: Unknown
Terms and licenses: Academic/Nonprofit Terms; Industry Terms: Not Available to Industry
How to cite: P30.pA.NGFR-mSrtA.mCMV.hPGK.GFP.wpre was a gift from Ferdinando Pucci (Addgene plasmid # 226728 ; http://n2t.net/addgene:226728 ; RRID:Addgene_226728)
