[The description below was written by a language model from this plasmid's Addgene catalogue record and pLannotate feature annotations shown in this document.]
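Description:
P30.pA.NGFR-mSrtA.mCMV.hPGK.GFP.wpre is catalogued simply as a mammalian expression "empty backbone" for GFP expression, but its 9,666-nt feature table shows the architecture of a third-generation, self-inactivating HIV-1 lentiviral transfer vector. A CMV enhancer/promoter replaces the U3 region upstream of a truncated 5' LTR. This is followed by the Ψ packaging signal with a gag fragment, the Rev response element, the cPPT/CTS, and a ΔU3 3' LTR with a downstream SV40 polyadenylation signal. The plasmid is propagated in E. coli through a high-copy ColE1/pUC origin with ampicillin selection. It also carries pBluescript-type remnants: an f1 origin, lac promoter/operator elements, lacZα and lacI fragments, and T3 and T7 promoters. An SV40 origin is present as well.

The payload is a bidirectional expression cassette built around the human PGK promoter. In the sense orientation, hPGK drives EGFP, followed by a WPRE that enhances transcript stability and expression. A minimal CMV promoter abuts hPGK in the antisense orientation, an arrangement in which the minimal core can borrow the enhancer activity of the adjacent PGK promoter. It directs transcription of an NGFR (low-affinity nerve growth factor receptor, TNFRSF16) coding sequence on the reverse strand, with an SV40 poly(A) signal annotated beyond its end. This layout matches the "pA.NGFR-mSrtA.mCMV" order in the name.

The name implies a fusion of NGFR to a sortase A variant (mSrtA), but the annotation labels only NGFR, so the sortase portion is not confirmed by the feature table. The associated publication concerns cell-surface labelling by engineered extracellular vesicles. This is consistent with a membrane-displayed enzyme co-expressed with GFP as a marker of transduced or transfected cells, although the record does not spell out that use.
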