Features (pLannotate 1.2.2; 32 found; start..end, strand, type, name):
    112..247     +  rep_origin     SV40 ori: SV40 origin of replication
    268..286     -  promoter       T7 promoter: promoter for bacteriophage T7 RNA polymerase
    294..449     +  CDS            lacZα (fragment): LacZα fragment of β-galactosidase; lacZ fragment
    454..882     +  rep_origin     f1 ori (sequence partly withheld): f1 bacteriophage origin of replication; arrow indicates direction of (+) strand synthesis
    935..1039    +  promoter       AmpR promoter: bla
   1040..1900    +  CDS            AmpR: β-lactamase; bla; confers resistance to ampicillin, carbenicillin, and related antibiotics
   2071..2659    +  rep_origin     ori: high-copy-number ColE1/pMB1/pBR322/pUC origin of replication
   2842..2934    +  CDS            lacI (fragment): lac repressor; lacI; The lac repressor binds to the lac operator to inhibit transcription in E. coli. This inhibition can be relieved by adding lactose or isopropyl-β-D-thiogalactopyranoside (IPTG).
   2947..2968    +  protein_bind   CAP binding site: CAP binding activates transcription in the presence of cAMP. E. coli catabolite activator protein
   2983..3013    +  promoter       lac promoter: promoter for the E. coli lac operon
   3021..3037    +  protein_bind   lac operator: The lac repressor binds to the lac operator to inhibit transcription in E. coli. This inhibition can be relieved by adding lactose or isopropyl-β-D-thiogalactopyranoside (IPTG). lac repressor encoded by lacI
   3082..3100    +  promoter       T3 promoter: promoter for bacteriophage T3 RNA polymerase
   3201..3580    +  enhancer       CMV enhancer: human cytomegalovirus immediate early enhancer
   3581..3784    +  promoter       CMV promoter: human cytomegalovirus (CMV) immediate early promoter
   3799..3979    +  LTR            5' LTR (truncated): truncated 5' long terminal repeat (LTR) from HIV-1
   4026..4151    +  misc_feature   HIV-1 Ψ: packaging signal of human immunodeficiency virus type 1
   4135..4498    +  CDS            HIV-1 gag (fragment): gag protein from human immunodeficiency virus 1; gag
   4644..4877    +  misc_feature   RRE: The Rev response element (RRE) of HIV-1 allows for Rev-dependent mRNA export from the nucleus to the cytoplasm.
   5254..5354    +  CDS            Rev (fragment): human immunodeficiency virus 1 (HIV-1) Rev protein; rev; enhances nuclear export of unspliced and incompletely spliced viral mRNAs
   5373..5490    +  misc_feature   cPPT/CTS: central polypurine tract and central termination sequence of HIV-1
   5520..5604    +  CDS            large T antigen (fragment): large T antigen from SV40 (simian virus 40)
   5627..5761    +  polyA_signal   SV40 poly(A) signal: SV40 polyadenylation signal
   5789..5808    -  misc_feature   MCS (fragment): pBluescript multiple cloning site
   5864..7138    -  CDS            NGFR: TNR16_HUMAN - Also known as TNFRSF16. Experimental evidence at protein level: Swiss-Prot protein existence level 1. Low affinity receptor which can bind to NGF, BDNF, NTF3, and NTF4. Forms a heterodimeric receptor with SORCS2 that binds the precursor forms of NGF, BDNF and NTF3 with high affinity, and has much lower affinity for mature NGF and BDNF (PubMed:24908487). Plays an important role in differentiation and survival of specific neuronal populations during development (By similarity). Can mediate cell survival as well as cell death of neural cells. Plays a role in the inactivation of RHOA
   7348..7386    -  promoter       minimal CMV promoter: human cytomegalovirus (CMV) immediate early promoter
   7388..7411    -  misc_feature   MCS (fragment): pBluescript multiple cloning site
   7414..7924    +  promoter       hPGK promoter: human phosphoglycerate kinase 1 promoter
   7946..8665    +  CDS            EGFP: the original enhanced GFP (Yang et al., 1996) mammalian codon-optimized
   8681..9227    +  misc_feature   WPRE (fragment): woodchuck hepatitis virus posttranscriptional regulatory element
   9242..9310    +  CDS            nef (fragment): NEF_HV1Z2 - Experimental evidence at protein level: Swiss-Prot protein existence level 1. Extracellular Nef protein targets CD4(+) T-lymphocytes for apoptosis by interacting with CXCR4 surface receptors. From Human immunodeficiency virus type 1 group M subtype D (isolate Z2/CDC-Z34) (HIV-1).
   9312..9545    +  LTR            3' LTR (ΔU3): self-inactivating 3' long terminal repeat (LTR) from HIV-1
   9617..72      +  polyA_signal   SV40 poly(A) signal (across the origin): SV40 polyadenylation signal
>Addgene plasmid #226728 | P30.pA.NGFR-mSrtA.mCMV.hPGK.GFP.wpre | addgene full sequence | sequence record 453302 | Addgene NGS Result
AAATTTCACAAATAAAGCATTTTTTTCACTGCATTCTAGTTGTGGTTTGTCCAAACTCATCAATGTATCT
TATCATGTCTGGCTCTAGCTATCCCGCCCCTAACTCCGCCCATCCCGCCCCTAACTCCGCCCAGTTCCGC
CCATTCTCCGCCCCATGGCTGACTAATTTTTTTTATTTATGCAGAGGCCGAGGCCGCCTCGGCCTCTGAG
CTATTCCAGAAGTAGTGAGGAGGCTTTTTTGGAGGCCTAGGGACGTACCCAATTCGCCCTATAGTGAGTC
GTATTACGCGCGCTCACTGGCCGTCGTTTTACAACGTCGTGACTGGGAAAACCCTGGCGTTACCCAACTT
AATCGCCTTGCAGCACATCCCCCTTTCGCCAGCTGGCGTAATAGCGAAGAGGCCCGCACCGATCGCCCTT
CCCAACAGTTGCGCAGCCTGAATGGCGAATGGG
[124 nt withheld, positions 454-577]
C
[91 nt withheld, positions 579-669]
A
[49 nt withheld, positions 671-719]
CCTTTGACGTTGGAGTCCACGTTCTTT
[37 nt withheld, positions 747-783]
ACCCTATCTCGGTCTATTCTTTTGATTTATAAGGGATTTTGCCGATTTCGGCCTATTGGTTAAAAAATGA
GCTGATTTAACAAAAATTTAACGCGAATTTTAACAAAATATTAACGCTTACAATTTAGGTGGCACTTTTC
GGGGAAATGTGCGCGGAACCCCTATTTGTTTATTTTTCTAAATACATTCAAATATGTATCCGCTCATGAG
ACAATAACCCTGATAAATGCTTCAATAATATTGAAAAAGGAAGAGTATGAGTATTCAACATTTCCGTGTC
GCCCTTATTCCCTTTTTTGCGGCATTTTGCCTTCCTGTTTTTGCTCACCCAGAAACGCTGGTGAAAGTAA
AAGATGCTGAAGATCAGTTGGGTGCACGAGTGGGTTACATCGAACTGGATCTCAACAGCGGTAAGATCCT
TGAGAGTTTTCGCCCCGAAGAACGTTTTCCAATGATGAGCACTTTTAAAGTTCTGCTATGTGGCGCGGTA
TTATCCCGTATTGACGCCGGGCAAGAGCAACTCGGTCGCCGCATACACTATTCTCAGAATGACTTGGTTG
AGTACTCACCAGTCACAGAAAAGCATCTTACGGATGGCATGACAGTAAGAGAATTATGCAGTGCTGCCAT
AACCATGAGTGATAACACTGCGGCCAACTTACTTCTGACAACGATCGGAGGACCGAAGGAGCTAACCGCT
TTTTTGCACAACATGGGGGATCATGTAACTCGCCTTGATCGTTGGGAACCGGAGCTGAATGAAGCCATAC
CAAACGACGAGCGTGACACCACGATGCCTGTAGCAATGGCAACAACGTTGCGCAAACTATTAACTGGCGA
ACTACTTACTCTAGCTTCCCGGCAACAATTAATAGACTGGATGGAGGCGGATAAAGTTGCAGGACCACTT
CTGCGCTCGGCCCTTCCGGCTGGCTGGTTTATTGCTGATAAATCTGGAGCCGGTGAGCGTGGGTCTCGCG
GTATCATTGCAGCACTGGGGCCAGATGGTAAGCCCTCCCGTATCGTAGTTATCTACACGACGGGGAGTCA
GGCAACTATGGATGAACGAAATAGACAGATCGCTGAGATAGGTGCCTCACTGATTAAGCATTGGTAACTG
TCAGACCAAGTTTACTCATATATACTTTAGATTGATTTAAAACTTCATTTTTAATTTAAAAGGATCTAGG
TGAAGATCCTTTTTGATAATCTCATGACCAAAATCCCTTAACGTGAGTTTTCGTTCCACTGAGCGTCAGA
CCCCGTAGAAAAGATCAAAGGATCTTCTTGAGATCCTTTTTTTCTGCGCGTAATCTGCTGCTTGCAAACA
AAAAAACCACCGCTACCAGCGGTGGTTTGTTTGCCGGATCAAGAGCTACCAACTCTTTTTCCGAAGGTAA
CTGGCTTCAGCAGAGCGCAGATACCAAATACTGTTCTTCTAGTGTAGCCGTAGTTAGGCCACCACTTCAA
GAACTCTGTAGCACCGCCTACATACCTCGCTCTGCTAATCCTGTTACCAGTGGCTGCTGCCAGTGGCGAT
AAGTCGTGTCTTACCGGGTTGGACTCAAGACGATAGTTACCGGATAAGGCGCAGCGGTCGGGCTGAACGG
GGGGTTCGTGCACACAGCCCAGCTTGGAGCGAACGACCTACACCGAACTGAGATACCTACAGCGTGAGCT
ATGAGAAAGCGCCACGCTTCCCGAAGGGAGAAAGGCGGACAGGTATCCGGTAAGCGGCAGGGTCGGAACA
GGAGAGCGCACGAGGGAGCTTCCAGGGGGAAACGCCTGGTATCTTTATAGTCCTGTCGGGTTTCGCCACC
TCTGACTTGAGCGTCGATTTTTGTGATGCTCGTCAGGGGGGCGGAGCCTATGGAAAAACGCCAGCAACGC
GGCCTTTTTACGGTTCCTGGCCTTTTGCTGGCCTTTTGCTCACATGTTCTTTCCTGCGTTATCCCCTGAT
TCTGTGGATAACCGTATTACCGCCTTTGAGTGAGCTGATACCGCTCGCCGCAGCCGAACGACCGAGCGCA
GCGAGTCAGTGAGCGAGGAAGCGGAAGAGCGCCCAATACGCAAACCGCCTCTCCCCGCGCGTTGGCCGAT
TCATTAATGCAGCTGGCACGACAGGTTTCCCGACTGGAAAGCGGGCAGTGAGCGCAACGCAATTAATGTG
AGTTAGCTCACTCATTAGGCACCCCAGGCTTTACACTTTATGCTTCCGGCTCGTATGTTGTGTGGAATTG
TGAGCGGATAACAATTTCACACAGGAAACAGCTATGACCATGATTACGCCAAGCGCGCAATTAACCCTCA
CTAAAGGGAACAAAAGCTGGAGCTGCAAGCTTGGCCATTGCATACGTTGTATCCATATCATAATATGTAC
ATTTATATTGGCTCATGTCCAACATTACCGCCATGTTGACATTGATTATTGACTAGTTATTAATAGTAAT
CAATTACGGGGTCATTAGTTCATAGCCCATATATGGAGTTCCGCGTTACATAACTTACGGTAAATGGCCC
GCCTGGCTGACCGCCCAACGACCCCCGCCCATTGACGTCAATAATGACGTATGTTCCCATAGTAACGCCA
ATAGGGACTTTCCATTGACGTCAATGGGTGGAGTATTTACGGTAAACTGCCCACTTGGCAGTACATCAAG
TGTATCATATGCCAAGTACGCCCCCTATTGACGTCAATGACGGTAAATGGCCCGCCTGGCATTATGCCCA
GTACATGACCTTATGGGACTTTCCTACTTGGCAGTACATCTACGTATTAGTCATCGCTATTACCATGGTG
ATGCGGTTTTGGCAGTACATCAATGGGCGTGGATAGCGGTTTGACTCACGGGGATTTCCAAGTCTCCACC
CCATTGACGTCAATGGGAGTTTGTTTTGGCACCAAAATCAACGGGACTTTCCAAAATGTCGTAACAACTC
CGCCCCATTGACGCAAATGGGCGGTAGGCGTGTACGGTGGGAGGTCTATATAAGCAGAGCTCGTTTAGTG
AACCGGGGTCTCTCTGGTTAGACCAGATCTGAGCCTGGGAGCTCTCTGGCTAACTAGGGAACCCACTGCT
TAAGCCTCAATAAAGCTTGCCTTGAGTGCTTCAAGTAGTGTGTGCCCGTCTGTTGTGTGACTCTGGTAAC
TAGAGATCCCTCAGACCCTTTTAGTCAGTGTGGAAAATCTCTAGCAGTGGCGCCCGAACAGGGACTTGAA
AGCGAAAGGGAAACCAGAGGAGCTCTCTCGACGCAGGACTCGGCTTGCTGAAGCGCGCACGGCAAGAGGC
GAGGGGCGGCGACTGGTGAGTACGCCAAAAATTTTGACTAGCGGAGGCTAGAAGGAGAGAGATGGGTGCG
AGAGCGTCAGTATTAAGCGGGGGAGAATTAGATCGCGATGGGAAAAAATTCGGTTAAGGCCAGGGGGAAA
GAAAAAATATAAATTAAAACATATAGTATGGGCAAGCAGGGAGCTAGAACGATTCGCAGTTAATCCTGGC
CTGTTAGAAACATCAGAAGGCTGTAGACAAATACTGGGACAGCTACAACCATCCCTTCAGACAGGATCAG
AAGAACTTAGATCATTATATAATACAGTAGCAACCCTCTATTGTGTGCATCAAAGGATAGAGATAAAAGA
CACCAAGGAAGCTTTAGACAAGATAGAGGAAGAGCAAAACAAAAGTAAGACCACCGCACAGCAAGCGGCC
GCTGATCTTCAGACCTGGAGGAGGAGATATGAGGGACAATTGGAGAAGTGAATTATATAAATATAAAGTA
GTAAAAATTGAACCATTAGGAGTAGCACCCACCAAGGCAAAGAGAAGAGTGGTGCAGAGAGAAAAAAGAG
CAGTGGGAATAGGAGCTTTGTTCCTTGGGTTCTTGGGAGCAGCAGGAAGCACTATGGGCGCAGCGTCAAT
GACGCTGACGGTACAGGCCAGACAATTATTGTCTGGTATAGTGCAGCAGCAGAACAATTTGCTGAGGGCT
ATTGAGGCGCAACAGCATCTGTTGCAACTCACAGTCTGGGGCATCAAGCAGCTCCAGGCAAGAATCCTGG
CTGTGGAAAGATACCTAAAGGATCAACAGCTCCTGGGGATTTGGGGTTGCTCTGGAAAACTCATTTGCAC
CACTGCTGTGCCTTGGAATGCTAGTTGGAGTAATAAATCTCTGGAACAGATTTGGAATCACACGACCTGG
ATGGAGTGGGACAGAGAAATTAACAATTACACAAGCTTAATACACTCCTTAATTGAAGAATCGCAAAACC
AGCAAGAAAAGAATGAACAAGAATTATTGGAATTAGATAAATGGGCAAGTTTGTGGAATTGGTTTAACAT
AACAAATTGGCTGTGGTATATAAAATTATTCATAATGATAGTAGGAGGCTTGGTAGGTTTAAGAATAGTT
TTTGCTGTACTTTCTATAGTGAATAGAGTTAGGCAGGGATATTCACCATTATCGTTTCAGACCCACCTCC
CAACCCCGAGGGGACCCGACAGGCCCGAAGGAATAGAAGAAGAAGGTGGAGAGAGAGACAGAGACAGATC
CATTCGATTAGTGAACGGATCTCGACGGTATCGGTTAACTTTTAAAAGAAAAGGGGGGATTGGGGGGTAC
AGTGCAGGGGAAAGAATAGTAGACATAATAGCAACAGACATACAAACTAAAGAATTACAAAAACAAATTA
CAAAAATTCAAAATTTTATCGATCACGAGACTAGCCTCGAGAGATCTGATCATAATCAGCCATACCACAT
TTGTAGAGGTTTTACTTGCTTTAAAAAACCTCCCACACCTCCCCCTGAACCTGAAACATAAAATGAATGC
AATTGTTGTTGTTAACTTGTTTATTGCAGCTTATAATGGTTACAAATAAGGCAATAGCATCACAAATTTC
ACAAATAAGGCATTTTTTTCACTGCATTCTAGTTTTGGTTTGTCCAAACTCATCAATGTATCTTATCATG
TCTGGATCTCAAATCCCTCGGAAGCTGCGCCTGTCATCGAATTCCTGCAGCCCGGTGCATGACTAAGCTA
GCTCAGTTAGCCTCCCCCATCTCCCCTAGAGGATCCCCCTGTTCCACCTCTTGAAGGCTATGTAGGCCAC
AAGGCCCACAACCACAGCAGCCAGGATGGAGCAATAGACAGGGATGAGGTTGTCGGTGGTGCCTCGGGTC
ACCACGGGCTGGGAGCTGCCCATCACTGTGGTCACCACACCTGCCACCGTGCTGGCTATGAGGTCTTGTT
CTGGAGGTGCCTCAGGCTCCTGGGTGCTGGGGGCTGTGCTGTCCGAGCCCTCTGGGGGTGTGGACCGTGT
AATCCAACGGCCAGGGATCTCCTCGCACTCGGCGTCGGCCCAGCGTGTGCACTCGCGGAGCTGGCGCTCG
GTGTCCTCGCACACGGTGCAGGGCAGGCACGGGTCCACGTGGTTGGCCTCGTCGGAATACGTGCCGTCGG
GGCACTCCTCGCACACGGTGTTCTGCTTGTCCTGGCAGGAGAACACGAGGCCCGAGCCCGCCTCGCACAC
GCGGCACGCCTCGCAGCGCCCAGTCGTCTCATCCTGGTAGTAGCCGTAGGCGCAGCGGCACACGGCGTCG
TCGGCCTCCACGCACGGCGCCGACATGCTCTGGAGCCCCACGCACTCGGTGCACGGCTTGCACGGCTCGG
TCGCGCTCACCACGTCGGAGAACGTCACGCTGTCCAGGCAGGGCTCACACACGGTCTGGTTGGCTCCACA
AGGCTGGGCCACACCCTCGCCCAGGTTGCAGGCTTTGCAGCACTCACCGCTGTGTGTGTACAGGCCTGTG
GGGCATGCCTTAACTTCTGTTGCCACGAGAATTTTTCTAGTTTCCCACACGCCGGTCTCCCTGTTCAGAT
CATCGCAGGTTATCAGAGTAAGCTGTTTATCCTTTCCCTTTTGCTCGTCCAACACTCCAACTGCGGTGGG
CTTGACATTCCGTATGCTGGTCATTTTGTATTTCCGGGTCTCGTTACCGACCTTGAAATAAACCATGCTA
CCTTTTTTGGCAGCTTTAAGATTGGTGAATTGGTAATTTGGCCTACCAATGAATGTGTGTCCGGCGATGG
AAATGTTCTGGTCGTCAAGGCTCTGATTCTCTTTTGCAAAACTGACGCCTCGATTAAGTTGTTCTCTGGT
TGCGGGTCCAGGGTAAACTGGCTCTTTAATGTCTGCATCAGGAATCTCTATATAGCCAGCCACTTTACTC
TTATCCTTAGGGATTTGTGGTTTTGCCTGGCATGCCTCCTTGGCACCTCCAAGGGACACCCCCAGAAGCA
GCAACAGCAGCAGGCGCGGCCCGTCCATGGCGCGGCCGGTGGCACCTGCCCCCATCGCCCGCCTCCCGCG
GCAGCGCTCGACTTCCAGCTCGGTCCGCTTTGCGGACTGATGGGGCTGCGCTGCGCTGCGCTCCAGCGCC
CCCCCTGCCCGCCGGAGCTGGCCGCGGCCCGAATTCCGCGGAGGCTGGATCGGTCCCGGTGTCTTCTATG
GAGGTCAAAACAGCGTGGATGGCGTCTCCAGGCGATCTGACGGTTCACTAAACGAGCTCTGCTTATATAG
GCCTCCCACCGTACACGCCTACCCTCGAGAAGCTTGATATCGAATTCCACGGGGTTGGGGTTGCGCCTTT
TCCAAGGCAGCCCTGGGTTTGCGCAGGGACGCGGCTGCTCTGGGCGTGGTTCCGGGAAACGCAGCGGCGC
CGACCCTGGGTCTCGCACATTCTTCACGTCCGTTCGCAGCGTCACCCGGATCTTCGCCGCTACCCTTGTG
GGCCCCCCGGCGACGCTTCCTGCTCCGCCCCTAAGTCGGGAAGGTTCCTTGCGGTTCGCGGCGTGCCGGA
CGTGACAAACGGAAGCCGCACGTCTCACTAGTACCCTCGCAGACGGACAGCGCCAGGGAGCAATGGCAGC
GCGCCGACCGCGATGGGCTGTGGCCAATAGCGGCTGCTCAGCAGGGCGCGCCGAGAGCAGCGGCCGGGAA
GGGGCGGTGCGGGAGGCGGGGTGTGGGGCGGTAGTGTGGGCCCTGTTCCTGCCCGCGCGGTGTTCCGCAT
TCTGCAAGCCTCCGGAGCGCACGTCGGCAGTCGGCTCCCTCGTTGACCGAATCACCGACCTCTCTCCCCA
GGGGGATCCACCGGTCGCCACCATGGTGAGCAAGGGCGAGGAGCTGTTCACCGGGGTGGTGCCCATCCTG
GTCGAGCTGGACGGCGACGTAAACGGCCACAAGTTCAGCGTGTCCGGCGAGGGCGAGGGCGATGCCACCT
ACGGCAAGCTGACCCTGAAGTTCATCTGCACCACCGGCAAGCTGCCCGTGCCCTGGCCCACCCTCGTGAC
CACCCTGACCTACGGCGTGCAGTGCTTCAGCCGCTACCCCGACCACATGAAGCAGCACGACTTCTTCAAG
TCCGCCATGCCCGAAGGCTACGTCCAGGAGCGCACCATCTTCTTCAAGGACGACGGCAACTACAAGACCC
GCGCCGAGGTGAAGTTCGAGGGCGACACCCTGGTGAACCGCATCGAGCTGAAGGGCATCGACTTCAAGGA
GGACGGCAACATCCTGGGGCACAAGCTGGAGTACAACTACAACAGCCACAACGTCTATATCATGGCCGAC
AAGCAGAAGAACGGCATCAAGGTGAACTTCAAGATCCGCCACAACATCGAGGACGGCAGCGTGCAGCTCG
CCGACCACTACCAGCAGAACACCCCCATCGGCGACGGCCCCGTGCTGCTGCCCGACAACCACTACCTGAG
CACCCAGTCCGCCCTGAGCAAAGACCCCAACGAGAAGCGCGATCACATGGTCCTGCTGGAGTTCGTGACC
GCCGCCGGGATCACTCTCGGCATGGACGAGCTGTACAAGTAAAGCGGCCGCGTCGACAATCAACCTCTGG
ATTACAAAATTTGTGAAAGATTGACTGGTATTCTTAACTATGTTGCTCCTTTTACGCTATGTGGATACGC
TGCTTTAATGCCTTTGTATCATGCTATTGCTTCCCGTATGGCTTTCATTTTCTCCTCCTTGTATAAATCC
TGGTTGCTGTCTCTTTATGAGGAGTTGTGGCCCGTTGTCAGGCAACGTGGCGTGGTGTGCACTGTGTTTG
CTGACGCAACCCCCACTGGTTGGGGCATTGCCACCACCTGTCAGCTCCTTTCCGGGACTTTCGCTTTCCC
CCTCCCTATTGCCACGGCGGAACTCATCGCCGCCTGCCTTGCCCGCTGCTGGACAGGGGCTCGGCTGTTG
GGCACTGACAATTCCGTGGTGTTGTCGGGGAAGCTGACGTCCTTTCCATGGCTGCTCGCCTGTGTTGCCA
CCTGGATTCTGCGCGGGACGTCCTTCTGCTACGTCCCTTCGGCCCTCAATCCAGCGGACCTTCCTTCCCG
CGGCCTGCTGCCGGCTCTAGAGCCTCTTCCGCGTCTTCGCCTTCCCGGGTCGAGCTCGGTACCTTTAAGA
CCAATGACTTACAAGGCAGCTGTAGATCTTAGCCACTTTTTAAAAGAAAAGGGGGGACTGGAAGGGCTAA
TTCACTCCCAACGAAGACAAGATCTGCTTTTTGCTTGTACTGGGTCTCTCTGGTTAGACCAGATCTGAGC
CTGGGAGCTCTCTGGCTAACTAGGGAACCCACTGCTTAAGCCTCAATAAAGCTTGCCTTGAGTGCTTCAA
GTAGTGTGTGCCCGTCTGTTGTGTGACTCTGGTAACTAGAGATCCCTCAGACCCTTTTAGTCAGTGTGGA
AAATCTCTAGCAGTAGTAGTTCATGTCATCTTATTATTCAGTATTTATAACTTGCAAAGAAATGAATATC
AGAGAGTGAGAGGAACTTGTTTATTGCAGCTTATAATGGTTACAAATAAAGCAATAGCATCAC
